Addgene plasmid #158847: JGI_018339
Purpose: Rare earth element alcohol dehydrogenases
Depositing lab: Joint Genome Institute. Publication: Rare earth element alcohol dehydrogenases widely occur among globally distributed, numerically abundant and environmentally important microbes. Huang J, Yu Z, Groom J, Cheng JF, Tarver A, Yoshikuni Y, Chistoserdova L. ISME J. 2019 Aug;13(8):2005-2017. doi: 10.1038/s41396-019-0414-z. Epub 2019 Apr 5. PubMed 30952993.
Backbone
  Vector backbone: pCM80_PxoxF
  Vector type: Synthetic Biology
Growth in bacteria
  Bacterial resistance: Tetracycline, 10 μg/mL
  Growth temperature: 37°C
  Growth strain: Top10
  Copy number: Low Copy
Gene/Insert
  Gene/Insert name: Hypho99_3107 (alt name: Batch190_p058)
  Species: Synthetic
  Cloning method: Gibson Cloning
Terms and licenses: Academic/Nonprofit Terms; Industry Terms: Not Available to Industry
Depositor comments: pCM80_PxoxF vector with Hypho99_3107 insert, JGI ICE Registry: https://registry.jgi.doe.gov/entry/18339
How to cite: JGI_018339 was a gift from Joint Genome Institute (Addgene plasmid # 158847 ; http://n2t.net/addgene:158847 ; RRID:Addgene_158847)
