[The description below was written by a language model from this plasmid's Addgene catalogue record and pLannotate feature annotations shown in this document.]
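Description:
JGI_018339 is a 9.5 kb broad-host-range bacterial expression plasmid built on the pCM80_PxoxF backbone and carrying a synthetic gene, Hypho99_3107, inserted by Gibson assembly. It belongs to a set of constructs made to study rare earth element-dependent alcohol dehydrogenases from environmentally widespread microbes. The record gives no further detail on the source organism or enzyme class of this candidate.

The backbone combines two replication systems: an IncP oriV with its trans-acting replication protein gene trfA, which supports maintenance in diverse Gram-negative hosts, and a ColE1/pMB1-type ori for propagation in E. coli. The catalogue lists the plasmid as low copy. An IncP oriT with traJ (plus a traI fragment) allows the plasmid to be mobilised by conjugation when transfer functions are supplied in trans. Selection is by tetracycline, through the tetA efflux gene flanked by tetR fragments. Short remnants of bla, lacI, rop and bom are vestiges of earlier vector construction.

The annotation software did not label the insert itself, but a roughly 1.85 kb unannotated stretch lies between a phage T7 gene 10 ribosome binding site and a His-tag coding segment, consistent with the Hypho99_3107 open reading frame carrying a C-terminal polyhistidine tag for affinity purification. A lac promoter with CAP site and operator sits upstream. The backbone name suggests that an xoxF promoter drives expression, although no such element is annotated in the feature table. Residual pUC polylinker and lacZα fragments follow the insert. The construct is suited to expressing, purifying or functionally testing the candidate dehydrogenase in a bacterial host.
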