Features (pLannotate 1.2.2; 20 found; start..end, strand, type, name):
    325..347     +  RBS            RBS: efficient ribosome binding site from bacteriophage T7 gene 10 (Olins and Rangwala, 1989)
   2202..2221    +  CDS            7xHis (fragment): 6xHis affinity tag
   2248..2304    -  misc_feature   MCS: pUC18/19 multiple cloning site
   2301..2458    +  CDS            lacZα (fragment): LacZα fragment of β-galactosidase; lacZ fragment
   2464..2563    -  misc_feature   bom (fragment): basis of mobility region from pBR322
   2665..2700    -  CDS            rop (fragment): Rop protein, which maintains plasmids at low copy number; rop
   2765..3407    -  CDS            TetR (fragment): tetracycline resistance regulatory protein; tetR
   3513..4712    +  CDS            TcR: tetracycline efflux protein; tetA; confers resistance to tetracycline
   4771..4923    -  CDS            tetR (fragment): TETR1_ECOLX - Experimental evidence at protein level: Swiss-Prot protein existence level 1. TetR is the repressor of the tetracycline resistance element; its N-terminal region forms a helix-turn-helix structure and binds DNA. Binding of tetracycline to TetR reduces the repressor affinity for the tetracycline resistance gene (tetA) promoter operator sites. From Escherichia coli.
   4943..6091    -  CDS            trfA: trans-acting replication protein that binds to and activates oriV
   6221..6325    -  CDS            traI (fragment): TRAI6_ECOLX - Experimental evidence at protein level: Swiss-Prot protein existence level 1. The initiation process of transfer DNA synthesis requires the interaction of at least three plasmid-specific components (TraH, I, and J) at the transfer origin resulting in the assembly of a specialised nucleoprotein complex - the relaxosome. Site- and strand-specific cleavage at the transfer origin is dependent on TraI and TraJ. From Escherichia coli.
   6363..6734    -  CDS            traJ: oriT-recognizing protein; traJ
   6767..6876    -  oriT           oriT: incP origin of transfer
   7029..7660    +  rep_origin     oriV: incP origin of replication
   7738..7951    +  CDS            bla(M) (fragment): β-lactamase lacking the signal sequence; bla(M); allows cytosolic expression of β-lactamase
   8123..8711    +  rep_origin     ori: high-copy-number ColE1/pMB1/pBR322/pUC origin of replication
   8894..8986    +  CDS            lacI (fragment): lac repressor; lacI; The lac repressor binds to the lac operator to inhibit transcription in E. coli. This inhibition can be relieved by adding lactose or isopropyl-β-D-thiogalactopyranoside (IPTG).
   8999..9020    +  protein_bind   CAP binding site: CAP binding activates transcription in the presence of cAMP. E. coli catabolite activator protein
   9035..9065    +  promoter       lac promoter: promoter for the E. coli lac operon
   9073..9089    +  protein_bind   lac operator: The lac repressor binds to the lac operator to inhibit transcription in E. coli. This inhibition can be relieved by adding lactose or isopropyl-β-D-thiogalactopyranoside (IPTG). lac repressor encoded by lacI
>Addgene plasmid #158847 | JGI_018339 | addgene full sequence | sequence record 316578 | Addgene NGS Result
GCAACGCAAAATGCTGAATTTAGCAGGCAAGTTTCCTGATAAAGGGCCCTGTGAGTGCGACATTCGACGC
GCGAAAGCGAGTTGACGGCGCCCGAAATTTTCTTAGAGTTCGTTCAAGCTTCGGTTTCGGGGAGCCGCTA
AGGGATGCGGACCCAGCCGGGTAAGTCGCCGGGAACTATGGAATAATCCTAATTTCTGTGCGGCAGGCGC
GAGCTGCCGGAGCGAATATCATCCCTGTCGCAAACAGCAGGTCAATCAACGGTGGGTAGCGGGCTGCTAT
CCAGCGGCGGATAAGACTTGTCGGAGGAATCCTCTAGAAATAATTTTGTTTAACTTTAAGAAGGAGATAT
ACCATGCCCAATTTCCGCCGCCACACGCTGTTCCTGAGCCTGATGCCCCTGCTGGCGTTCCACCCGCTGC
CGTCCTTCGCCCAGACCCTCGCCCAGGAGAACGTCTCGAAGCCCAAGGCGCCTGCGTTCGCTAACGCGGG
CGGTAACGAGTGGCCCATGCCCGGCGCGAATACGGGGCTCACGCGGTATAGCTCCCTGTCTGACATCAAC
ACAGAGAACGTGGCCAAGCTCCAGCCGGCGTTCACCTTCTCCATGGGTGTCGACCGCGGCGAGGAGTCGG
CTCCGCTGGTCGTCGGAGATACGCTTTACGCCCTGACGCCCTACCCCAACATCCTCTACGCTCTCGATCT
CAGCAAGCCGGGCGCCCCCCTCAAGTGGAAGTACGAGCCGCATCCGCTGGCGGCGAGCCAGGGCGTCGCC
TGCTGCGACGTGGTGAACCGGGGAGCGAGCTTCGCGAACGGCCGCGTATTCTTTAACACCCTGGATGGGA
ATACCATAGCCGTCGACGCGAACTCCGGTGCCGAGATCTGGCGCACGCAGATGGCGAACATCAAGATCGG
CGAAACCATGACCATGGCGCCGCTACTGGCGAAGGACAAGGTGCTGGTTGGTGACAGCGGCGGCGAGATG
GGCGTCCGCGGCTGGATCGCCGCCCTCGACCAGGGCTCGGGCAAGGTCCTGTGGAAGGCGTTCAGCACAG
GTCCAGATAAGGAGGTGCTGATCGGGTCGGGCTTCAACCCGCACTACCCGCAGTTCCAGGGGAAGGATCT
CGGCGTGTCAACCTGGCCGTCGGGCATGTGGGAGCAGGGCGGCGGCACCGTGTGGGGCTGGGTCTCGTAT
GACCCGGAGCTCAACCTGATCTACTACGGCACCAGCAACCCGGGTCCGTGGAATTCGAGCATGCGCCCGG
GCGATAACCTGTGGACCGCCGGCATCTTCGCGCGCGACGCCGATACCGGCCAGGCCCGGTGGTTCTACCA
GCTCAGCCCCCATGACGTCTCGGACTACGACGCCGTCAACGAGTGCATCCTCCTTGACACCGAGTGGAAT
GGCAAGAACCGTAAGGTGCTCGTCCATCCGGATCGTAACGGCTATGTCTACATCATCGACCGTGAAAACG
GCGAGGTGCTGGCGGCCAATCCGTTCGTCCACATCACCAGCTCTACCAACGTCGATCTAATGAGCGGCCG
CCTCATCTACAACCAGGCCAAGCAGCCTAAGGTGGACGAGGTGATGACCGACGTGTGCCCGGCCCCGCCG
GGTGGGAAGGACTGGCAGCCGTCCAGCTTCTCCGAGAGCACCGGCCTGCTGTACATCCCGCACAACAACC
TCTGCATGGATATCGAGGAAAAGGACGTCGGCTACATCGCGGCCACCCCGTACGTCGGCGCCAACGTGCA
TATGAACGCCGGGCCAGGCGGCAACCGCGGCGTCATGTCCGCGTGGGATATCCAAGCGGGGAAGGAGGTT
TGGAAGATCGATGAATCCTTCCCCGTTTGGTCGGGGGCCCTGGCCACCGCCGGAGACGTTGTCTTCTATG
GCACAATGGAGGGCTGGTTCAAGGCGGTCGATGCGAAGACCGGAAAGCTCCTCTGGCGCTTCAAGACAGG
CTCGGGCATCATCGGCCAACCGACGACCTGGCGCGGTCCCGACGGCAAGCAGTACGTCTCGGTGCTGTCG
GGAGTGGGCGGGTGGCCGGGTGCCATCGTGGCCGGAGGTCTCGACAAGCGGGACGGTACCGCCGCGCTCG
GGTTCGTCAACGCGGTGAAGGACCTGCCGGAGCATACCACCAAGGGCGGCACACTTTACGTGTTCGCCAT
CCCGGCCGAAAACCTCTATTTTCAGGGACATCATCACCATCACCATCACCACTGACAGCTATGACCATGA
TTACGCCAAGCTTGCATGCCTGCAGGTCGACTCTAGAGGATCCCCGGGTACCGAGCTCGAATTCACTGGC
CGTCGTTTTACAACGTCGTGACTGGGAAAACCCTGGCGTTACCCAACTTAATCGCCTTGCAGCACATCCC
CCTTTCGCCAGCTGGCGTAATAGCGAAGAGGCCCGCACCGATCGCCCTTCCCAACAGTTGCGCAGCCTGA
ATGGCGAATGGCGCCTGATGCGGTATTTTCTCCTTACGCATCTGTGCGGTATTTCACACCGCATATGGTG
CACTCTCAGTACAATCTGCTCTGATGCCGCATAGTTAAGCCAGCCCCGACACCCGCCAACACCCGCTGAC
GCGCCCTGACGGGCTTGTATGCTCCCGGCATCCGCTTACAGACAAGCTGTGACCGTCTCCGGGAGCTGCA
TGTGTCAGAGGTTTTCACCGTCATCACCGAAACGCGCGAGACGAAAGGGCCTCGTGATACGCCTATTTTT
ATAGGTTAATGTCATGATAATAATGGTTTCTTAGCACCCTTTCTCGGTCCTTCAACGTTCCTGACAACGA
GCCTCCTTTTCGCCAATCCATCGACAATCACCGCGAGTCCCTGCTCGAACGCTGCGTCCGGACCGGCTTC
GTCGAAGGCGTCTATCGCGGCCCGCAACAGCGGCGAGAGCGGAGCCTGTTCAACGGTGCCGCCGCGCTCG
CCGGCATCGCTGTCGCCGGCCTGCTCCTCAAGCACGGCCCCAACAGTGAAGTAGCTGATTGTCATCAGCG
CATTGACGGCGTCCCCGGCCGAAAAACCCGCCTCGCAGAGGAAGCGAAGCTGCGCGTCGGCCGTTTCCAT
CTGCGGTGCGCCCGGTCGCGTGCCGGCATGGATGCGCGCGCCATCGCGGTAGGCGAGCAGCGCCTGCCTG
AAGCTGCGGGCATTCCCGATCAGAAATGAGCGCCAGTCGTCGTCGGCTCTCGGCACCGAATGCGTATGAT
TCTCCGCCAGCATGGCTTCGGCCAGTGCGTCGAGCAGCGCCCGCTTGTTCCTGAAGTGCCAGTAAAGCGC
CGGCTGCTGAACCCCCAACCGTTCCGCCAGTTTGCGTGTCGTCAGACCGTCTACGCCGACCTCGTTCAAC
AGGTCCAGGGCGGCACGGATCACTGTATTCGGCTGCAACTTTGTCATGCTTGACACTTTATCACTGATAA
ACATAATATGTCCACCAACTTATCAGTGATAAAGAATCCGCGCGTTCAATCGGACCAGCGGAGGCTGGTC
CGGAGGCCAGACGTGAAACCCAACATACCCCTGATCGTAATTCTGAGCACTGTCGCGCTCGACGCTGTCG
GCATCGGCCTGATTATGCCGGTGCTGCCGGGCCTCCTGCGCGATCTGGTTCACTCGAACGACGTCACCGC
CCACTATGGCATTCTGCTGGCGCTGTATGCGTTGGTGCAATTTGCCTGCGCACCTGTGCTGGGCGCGCTG
TCGGATCGTTTCGGGCGGCGGCCAATCTTGCTCGTCTCGCTGGCCGGCGCCACTGTCGACTACGCCATCA
TGGCGACAGCGCCTTTCCTTTGGGTTCTCTATATCGGGCGGATCGTGGCCGGCATCACCGGGGCGACTGG
GGCGGTAGCCGGCGCTTATATTGCCGATATCACTGATGGCGATGAGCGCGCGCGGCACTTCGGCTTCATG
AGCGCCTGTTTCGGGTTCGGGATGGTCGCGGGACCTGTGCTCGGTGGGCTGATGGGCGGTTTCTCCCCCC
ACGCTCCGTTCTTCGCCGCGGCAGCCTTGAACGGCCTCAATTTCCTGACGGGCTGTTTCCTTTTGCCGGA
GTCGCACAAAGGCGAACGCCGGCCGTTACGCCGGGAGGCTCTCAACCCGCTCGCTTCGTTCCGGTGGGCC
CGGGGCATGACCGTCGTCGCCGCCCTGATGGCGGTCTTCTTCATCATGCAACTTGTCGGACAGGTGCCGG
CCGCGCTTTGGGTCATTTTCGGCGAGGATCGCTTTCACTGGGACGCGACCACGATCGGCATTTCGCTTGC
CGCATTTGGCATTCTGCATTCACTCGCCCAGGCAATGATCACCGGCCCTGTAGCCGCCCGGCTCGGCGAA
AGGCGGGCACTCATGCTCGGAATGATTGCCGACGGCACAGGCTACATCCTGCTTGCCTTCGCGACACGGG
GATGGATGGCGTTCCCGATCATGGTCCTGCTTGCTTCGGGTGGCATCGGAATGCCGGCGCTGCAAGCAAT
GTTGTCCAGGCAGGTGGATGAGGAACGTCAGGGGCAGCTGCAAGGCTCACTGGCGGCGCTCACCAGCCTG
ACCTCGATCGTCGGACCCCTCCTCTTCACGGCGATCTATGCGGCTTCTATAACAACGTGGAACGGGTGGG
CATGGATTGCAGGCGCTGCCCTCTACTTGCTCTGCCTGCCGGCGCTGCGTCGCGGGCTTTGGAGCGGCGC
AGGGCAACGAGCCGATCGCTGATCGTGGAAACGATAGGCCTATGCCATGCGGGTCAAGGCGACTTCCGGC
AAGCTATACGCGCCCTAGAATTGTCAATTTTAATCCTCTGTTTATCGGCAGTTCGTAGAGCGCGCCGTGC
GTCCCGAGCGATACTGAGCGAAGCAAGTGCGTCGAGCAGTGCCCGCTTGTTCCTGAAATGCCAGTAAAGC
GCTGGCTGCTGAACCCCCAGCCGGAACTGACCCCACAAGGCCCTAGCGTTTGCAATGCACCAGGTCATCA
TTGACCCAGGCGTGTTCCACCAGGCCGCTGCCTCGCAACTCTTCGCAGGCTTCGCCGACCTGCTCGCGCC
ACTTCTTCACGCGGGTGGAATCCGATCCGCACATGAGGCGGAAGGTTTCCAGCTTGAGCGGGTACGGCTC
CCGGTGCGAGCTGAAATAGTCGAACATCCGTCGGGCCGTCGGCGACAGCTTGCGGTACTTCTCCCATATG
AATTTCGTGTAGTGGTCGCCAGCAAACAGCACGACGATTTCCTCGTCGATCAGGACCTGGCAACGGGACG
TTTTCTTGCCACGGTCCAGGACGCGGAAGCGGTGCAGCAGCGACACCGATTCCAGGTGCCCAACGCGGTC
GGACGTGAAGCCCATCGCCGTCGCCTGTAGGCGCGACAGGCATTCCTCGGCCTTCGTGTAATACCGGCCA
TTGATCGACCAGCCCAGGTCCTGGCAAAGCTCGTAGAACGTGAAGGTGATCGGCTCGCCGATAGGGGTGC
GCTTCGCGTACTCCAACACCTGCTGCCACACCAGTTCGTCATCGTCGGCCCGCAGCTCGACGCCGGTGTA
GGTGATCTTCACGTCCTTGTTGACGTGGAAAATGACCTTGTTTTGCAGCGCCTCGCGCGGGATTTTCTTG
TTGCGCGTGGTGAACAGGGCAGAGCGGGCCGTGTCGTTTGGCATCGCTCGCATCGTGTCCGGCCACGGCG
CAATATCGAACAAGGAAAGCTGCATTTCCTTGATCTGCTGCTTCGTGTGTTTCAGCAACGCGGCCTGCTT
GGCCTCGCTGACCTGTTTTGCCAGGTCCTCGCCGGCGGTTTTTCGCTTCTTGGTCGTCATAGTTCCTCGC
GTGTCGATGGTCATCGACTTCGCCAAACCTGCCGCCTCCTGTTCGAGACGACGCGAACGCTCCACGGCGG
CCGATGGCGCGGGCAGGGCAGGGGGAGCCAGTTGCACGCTGTCGCGCTCGATCTTGGCCGTAGCTTGCTG
GACCATCGAGCCGACGGACTGGAAGGTTTCGCGGGGCGCACGCATGACGGTGCGGCTTGCGATGGTTTCG
GCATCCTCGGCGGAAAACCCCGCGTCGATCAGTTCTTGCCTGTATGCCTTCCGGTCAAACGTCCGATTCA
TTCACCCTCCTTGCGGGATTGCCCCGACTCACGCCGGGGCAATGTGCCCTTATTCCTGATTTGACCCGCC
TGGTGCCTTGGTGTCCAGATAATCCACCTTATCGGCAATGAAGTCGGTCCCGTAGACCGTCTGGCCGTCC
TTCTCGTACTTGGTATTCCGAATCTTGCCCTGCACGAATACCAGCTCCGCGAAGTCGCTCTTCTTGATGG
AGCGCATGGGGACGTGCTTGGCAATCACGCGCACCCCCCGGCCGTTTTAGCGGCTAAAAAAGTCATGGCT
CTGCCCTCGGGCGGACCACGCCCATCATGACCTTGCCAAGCTCGTCCTGCTTCTCTTCGATCTTCGCCAG
CAGGGCGAGGATCGTGGCATCACCGAACCGCGCCGTGCGCGGGTCGTCGGTGAGCCAGAGTTTCAGCAGG
CCGCCCAGGCGGCCCAGGTCGCCATTGATGCGGGCCAGCTCGCGGACGTGCTCATAGTCCACGACGCCCG
TGATTTTGTAGCCCTGGCCGACGGCCAGCAGGTAGGCCTACAGGCTCATGCCGGCCGCCGCCGCCTTTTC
CTCAATCGCTCTTCGTTCGTCTGGAAGGCAGTACACCTTGATAGGTGGGCTGCCCTTCCTGGTTGGCTTG
GTTTCATCAGCCATCCGCTTGCCCTCATCTGTTACGCCGGCGGTAGCCGGCCAGCCTCGCAGAGCAGGAT
TCCCGTTGAGCACCGCCAGGTGCGAATAAGGGACAGTGAAGAAGGAACACCCGCTCGCGGGTGGGCCTAC
TTCACCTATCCTGCCCGGCTGACGCCGTTGGATACACCAAGGAAAGTCTACACGAACCCTTTGGCAAAAT
CCTGTATATCGTGCGAAAAAGGATGGATATACCGAAAAAATCGCTATAATGACCCCGAAGCAGGGTTATG
CAGCGGAAAAGATCCGTCGACCCTTTCCGACGCTCACCGGGCTGGTTGCCCTCGCCGCTGGGCTGGCGGC
CGTCTATGGCCCTGCAAACGCGCCAGAAACGCCGTCGAAGCCGTGTGCGAGACACCGCGGCCGCCGGCGT
TGTGGATACCTCGCGGAAAACTTGGCCCTCACTGACAGATGAGGGGCGGACGTTGACACTTGAGGGGCCG
ACTCACCCGGCGCGGCGTTGACAGATGAGGGGCAGGCTCGATTTCGGCCGGCGACGTGGAGCTGGCCAGC
CTCGCAAATCGGCGAAAACGCCTGATTTTACGCGAGTTTCCCACAGATGATGTGGACAAGCCTGGGGATA
AGTGCCCTGCGGTATTGACACTTGAGGGGCGCGACTACTGACAGATGAGGGGCGCGATCCTTGACACTTG
AGGGGCAGAGTGCTGACAGATGAGGGGCGCACCTATTGACATTTGAGGGGCTGTCCACAGGCAGAAAATC
CAGCATTTGCAAGGGTTTCCGCCCGTTTTTCGGCCACCGCTAACCTGTCTTTTAACCTGCTTTTAAACCA
ATATTTATAAACCTTGTTTTTAACCAGGGCTGCGCCCTGTGCGCGTGACCGCGCACGCCGAAGGGGGGTG
CCCCCCCTTCTCGAACCCTCCCGGCCCGCTAACGCGGGCCTCCCATCCCCCCAGGGGCTGCGCCCCTCGG
CCGCGAACGGCCTCACCCCAAAAATGGCAGCCAAGCTGACCACTTCTGCGCTCGGCCCTTCCGGCTGGCT
GGTTTATTGCTGATAAATCTGGAGCCGGTGAGCGTGGGTCTCGCGGTATCATTGCAGCACTGGGGCCAGA
TGGTAAGCCCTCCCGTATCGTAGTTATCTACACGACGGGGAGTCAGGCAACTATGGATGAACGAAATAGA
CAGATCGCTGAGATAGGTGCCTCACTGATTAAGCATTGGTAACTGTCAGACCAAGTTTACTCATATATAC
TTTAGATTGATTTAAAACTTCATTTTTAATTTAAAAGGATCTAGGTGAAGATCCTTTTTGATAATCTCAT
GACCAAAATCCCTTAACGTGAGTTTTCGTTCCACTGAGCGTCAGACCCCGTAGAAAAGATCAAAGGATCT
TCTTGAGATCCTTTTTTTCTGCGCGTAATCTGCTGCTTGCAAACAAAAAAACCACCGCTACCAGCGGTGG
TTTGTTTGCCGGATCAAGAGCTACCAACTCTTTTTCCGAAGGTAACTGGCTTCAGCAGAGCGCAGATACC
AAATACTGTTCTTCTAGTGTAGCCGTAGTTAGGCCACCACTTCAAGAACTCTGTAGCACCGCCTACATAC
CTCGCTCTGCTAATCCTGTTACCAGTGGCTGCTGCCAGTGGCGATAAGTCGTGTCTTACCGGGTTGGACT
CAAGACGATAGTTACCGGATAAGGCGCAGCGGTCGGGCTGAACGGGGGGTTCGTGCACACAGCCCAGCTT
GGAGCGAACGACCTACACCGAACTGAGATACCTACAGCGTGAGCTATGAGAAAGCGCCACGCTTCCCGAA
GGGAGAAAGGCGGACAGGTATCCGGTAAGCGGCAGGGTCGGAACAGGAGAGCGCACGAGGGAGCTTCCAG
GGGGAAACGCCTGGTATCTTTATAGTCCTGTCGGGTTTCGCCACCTCTGACTTGAGCGTCGATTTTTGTG
ATGCTCGTCAGGGGGGCGGAGCCTATGGAAAAACGCCAGCAACGCGGCCTTTTTACGGTTCCTGGCCTTT
TGCTGGCCTTTTGCTCACATGTTCTTTCCTGCGTTATCCCCTGATTCTGTGGATAACCGTATTACCGCCT
TTGAGTGAGCTGATACCGCTCGCCGCAGCCGAACGACCGAGCGCAGCGAGTCAGTGAGCGAGGAAGCGGA
AGAGCGCCCAATACGCAAACCGCCTCTCCCCGCGCGTTGGCCGATTCATTAATGCAGCTGGCACGACAGG
TTTCCCGACTGGAAAGCGGGCAGTGAGCGCAACGCAATTAATGTGAGTTAGCTCACTCATTAGGCACCCC
AGGCTTTACACTTTATGCTTCCGGCTCGTATGTTGTGTGGAATTGTGAGCGGATAACAATTTCACACAGG
AAACAGCTATGACCATGATTACGCCAAGCTAGCTTCCCGCTTGGTCGGGCCGCTTCGCGAGGGCCCGTTG
ACGACAACGGTGCGATGGGTCCCGGCCCCGGTCAAGACGATGCCAATACGTTGCGACACTACGCCTTGGC
ACTTTTAGAATTGCCTTATCGTCCTGATAAGAAATGTCCGACCAGCTAAAGACATCGCGTCCAATCAAAG
CCTAGAAAATATAGGCGAAGGGACGCTAATAAGTCTTTCATAAGACCGCGCAAATCTAAAAATATCCTTA
GATTCACGATGCGGCACTTCGGATGACTTCCGAGCGAGCCTGGAACCTCAGAAAAACGTCTGAGAGATAC
CGCGGATCTCACACAGGAAATTTC
