>Addgene plasmid #158847 | JGI_018339 | depositor partial sequence | sequence record 306557 | gene insert with vector overlaps
GACTTGTCGGAGGAATCCTCTAGAAATAATTTTGTTTAACTTTAAGAAGGAGATATACCATGCCCAATTT
CCGCCGCCACACGCTGTTCCTGAGCCTGATGCCCCTGCTGGCGTTCCACCCGCTGCCGTCCTTCGCCCAG
ACCCTCGCCCAGGAGAACGTCTCGAAGCCCAAGGCGCCTGCGTTCGCTAACGCGGGCGGTAACGAGTGGC
CCATGCCCGGCGCGAATACGGGGCTCACGCGGTATAGCTCCCTGTCTGACATCAACACAGAGAACGTGGC
CAAGCTCCAGCCGGCGTTCACCTTCTCCATGGGTGTCGACCGCGGCGAGGAGTCGGCTCCGCTGGTCGTC
GGAGATACGCTTTACGCCCTGACGCCCTACCCCAACATCCTCTACGCTCTCGATCTCAGCAAGCCGGGCG
CCCCCCTCAAGTGGAAGTACGAGCCGCATCCGCTGGCGGCGAGCCAGGGCGTCGCCTGCTGCGACGTGGT
GAACCGGGGAGCGAGCTTCGCGAACGGCCGCGTATTCTTTAACACCCTGGATGGGAATACCATAGCCGTC
GACGCGAACTCCGGTGCCGAGATCTGGCGCACGCAGATGGCGAACATCAAGATCGGCGAAACCATGACCA
TGGCGCCGCTACTGGCGAAGGACAAGGTGCTGGTTGGTGACAGCGGCGGCGAGATGGGCGTCCGCGGCTG
GATCGCCGCCCTCGACCAGGGCTCGGGCAAGGTCCTGTGGAAGGCGTTCAGCACAGGTCCAGATAAGGAG
GTGCTGATCGGGTCGGGCTTCAACCCGCACTACCCGCAGTTCCAGGGGAAGGATCTCGGCGTGTCAACCT
GGCCGTCGGGCATGTGGGAGCAGGGCGGCGGCACCGTGTGGGGCTGGGTCTCGTATGACCCGGAGCTCAA
CCTGATCTACTACGGCACCAGCAACCCGGGTCCGTGGAATTCGAGCATGCGCCCGGGCGATAACCTGTGG
ACCGCCGGCATCTTCGCGCGCGACGCCGATACCGGCCAGGCCCGGTGGTTCTACCAGCTCAGCCCCCATG
ACGTCTCGGACTACGACGCCGTCAACGAGTGCATCCTCCTTGACACCGAGTGGAATGGCAAGAACCGTAA
GGTGCTCGTCCATCCGGATCGTAACGGCTATGTCTACATCATCGACCGTGAAAACGGCGAGGTGCTGGCG
GCCAATCCGTTCGTCCACATCACCAGCTCTACCAACGTCGATCTAATGAGCGGCCGCCTCATCTACAACC
AGGCCAAGCAGCCTAAGGTGGACGAGGTGATGACCGACGTGTGCCCGGCCCCGCCGGGTGGGAAGGACTG
GCAGCCGTCCAGCTTCTCCGAGAGCACCGGCCTGCTGTACATCCCGCACAACAACCTCTGCATGGATATC
GAGGAAAAGGACGTCGGCTACATCGCGGCCACCCCGTACGTCGGCGCCAACGTGCATATGAACGCCGGGC
CAGGCGGCAACCGCGGCGTCATGTCCGCGTGGGATATCCAAGCGGGGAAGGAGGTTTGGAAGATCGATGA
ATCCTTCCCCGTTTGGTCGGGGGCCCTGGCCACCGCCGGAGACGTTGTCTTCTATGGCACAATGGAGGGC
TGGTTCAAGGCGGTCGATGCGAAGACCGGAAAGCTCCTCTGGCGCTTCAAGACAGGCTCGGGCATCATCG
GCCAACCGACGACCTGGCGCGGTCCCGACGGCAAGCAGTACGTCTCGGTGCTGTCGGGAGTGGGCGGGTG
GCCGGGTGCCATCGTGGCCGGAGGTCTCGACAAGCGGGACGGTACCGCCGCGCTCGGGTTCGTCAACGCG
GTGAAGGACCTGCCGGAGCATACCACCAAGGGCGGCACACTTTACGTGTTCGCCATCCCGGCCGAAAACC
TCTATTTTCAGGGACATCATCACCATCACCATCACCACTGACAGCT
